Addgene plasmid #41087: pCI-6.22
Depositing lab: James Inglese. Depositing organization: National Center for Advancing Translational Sciences (NCATS). Publication: A coincidence reporter-gene system for high-throughput screening. Cheng KC, Inglese J. Nat Methods. 2012 Oct;9(10):937. doi: 10.1038/nmeth.2170. PubMed 23018994.
Backbone
  Vector backbone: pGL3-Enhancer
  Backbone manufacturer: Promega
  Backbone size w/o insert (bp): 5064
  Total vector size (bp): 6200
  Modifications to backbone: The STOP codon of FLuc was removed and replaced by an in-frame EcoRI site.
  Vector type: Mammalian Expression, Luciferase
Growth in bacteria
  Bacterial resistance: Ampicillin, 100 μg/mL
  Growth temperature: 37°C
  Growth strain: DH5alpha
  Copy number: High Copy
Gene/Insert
  Gene/Insert name: GSG-P2A-RLuc
  Insert size (bp): 1014
  Promoter: Promoterless
  Cloning method: Restriction Enzyme; 5′ cloning site EcoRI (not destroyed); 3′ cloning site EcoRI (not destroyed)
  Sequencing primers: 5′ RVprimer3; 3′ EBV-Rev
Terms and licenses: Academic/Nonprofit Terms; Industry Terms: Not Available to Industry
Depositor comments: This pCI-6.22 is a promoterless version of FLuc-P2A-RLuc coincident reporter plasmid. It contains a MCS in the 5' region for people to study their favorite promoter/response element. Please check the map of pGL3-Enhancer (Promega) for the infomation about the MCS. Please note that the E304V point mutation found in the Addgene sequence does not affect the activity of this plasmid.
How to cite: pCI-6.22 was a gift from James Inglese (Addgene plasmid # 41087 ; http://n2t.net/addgene:41087 ; RRID:Addgene_41087)
