[The description below was written by a language model from this plasmid's Addgene catalogue record.]
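Description:
pCI-6.22 is a promoterless mammalian luciferase reporter plasmid of about 6.2 kb built on the pGL3-Enhancer backbone. It is maintained as a high-copy plasmid in E. coli under ampicillin selection. The record does not include a feature table, so details of the origin of replication and the enhancer element are not listed explicitly. They can be expected to follow the parental pGL3-Enhancer design.

The payload is a bicistronic "coincidence" reporter. The stop codon of the backbone's firefly luciferase (FLuc) was removed and replaced with an in-frame EcoRI site. A roughly 1 kb GSG-P2A-RLuc cassette was then cloned into that site. The result is a single open reading frame encoding FLuc, a GSG linker, the P2A ribosome-skipping peptide and Renilla luciferase (RLuc). During translation, P2A causes the two luciferases to be released as separate proteins from one transcript, so both enzymes report on the same transcriptional event in roughly equal amounts.

No promoter lies upstream of the reporter. Instead, the multiple cloning site in the 5' region lets users insert a promoter or response element of their choice. The system was developed for high-throughput screening. Because the two luciferases are unrelated enzymes, a compound that truly modulates the inserted regulatory element should change both signals together. An artefact acting directly on one luciferase will affect only that readout. The depositor notes that an E304V point mutation seen in the repository's sequence does not affect the plasmid's activity.
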