>Addgene plasmid #41087 | pCI-6.22 | addgene partial sequence | sequence record 55580 | Luc-F 5'-CAGTCAAGTAACAACCGCGA-3'
GGTCTTACCGGAAAACTCGACGCAAGAAAAATCAGAGAGATCCTCATAAAGGCCAAGAAGGGCGGAAAGA
TCGCCGTGGAATTCGGAAGCGGAGCTACTAACTTCAGCCTGCTGAAGCAGGCTGGAGACGTGGAGGAGAA
CCCTGGACCTATGACTTCGAAAGTTTATGATCCAGAACAAAGGAAACGGATGATAACTGGTCCGCAGTGG
TGGGCCAGATGTAAACAAATGAATGTTCTTGATTCATTTATTAATTATTATGATTCAGAAAAACATGCAG
AAAATGCTGTTATTTTTTTACATGGTAACGCGGCCTCTTCTTATTTATGGCGACATGTTGTGCCACATAT
TGAGCCAGTAGCGCGGTGTATTATACCAGACCTTATTGGTATGGGCAAATCAGGCAAATCTGGTAATGGT
TCTTATAGGTTACTTGATCATTACAAATATCTTACTGCATGGTTTGAACTTCTTAATTTACCAAAGAAGA
TCATTTTTGTCGGCCATGATTGGGGTGCTTGTTTGGCATTTCATTATAGCTATGAGCATCAAGATAAGAT
CAAAGCAATAGTTCACGCTGAAAGTGTAGTAGATGTGATTGAATCATGGGATGAATGGCCTGATATTGAA
GAAGATATTGCGTTGATCAAATCTGAAGAAGGAGAAAAAATGGTTTTGGAGAATAACTTCTTCGTGGAAA
CCATGTTGCCATCAAAAATCATGAGAAAGTTAGAACCAGAAGAATTTGCAGCATATCTTGAACCATTCAA
AGAGAAAGGTGAAGTTCGTCGTCCAACATTATCATGGCCTCGTGAAATCCCGTTAGTAAA
