>Addgene plasmid #41087 | pCI-6.22 | addgene partial sequence | sequence record 55601 | LucNRev 5'-CCTTATGCAGTTGCTCTCC-3'
TTTCTTTATGTTTTTGGCGTCTTCCATGGTGGCTTTACCAACAGTACCGGAATGCCAAGCTTACTTAGAT
CCAGATCTCGAGCCCGGGCTAGCACGCGTAAGAGCTCGGTACCTATCGATAGAGAAATGTTCTGGCACCT
GCACTTGCACTGGGGACAGCCTATTTTGCTAGTTTGTTTTGTTTCGTTTTGTTTTGATGGAGAGCGTATG
TTAGTACTATCGATTCACACAAAAAACCAACACACAGATGTAATGAAAATAAAGATATTTTATTGCGGCC
GCTCCAAGTACCTCCCGTACCTTAATATTACTTACTTATCATGGTAGCTTGGGCTGGCGTAATAGCGAAG
AGGCCCGCACCGATCGCCCTTCCCAACAGTTGCGCAGCCTGAATGGCGAATGGCAAATTGTAAGCGTTAA
TATTTTGTTAAAATTCGCGTTAAATTTTTGTTAAATCAGCTCATTTTTTAACCAATAGGCCGAAATCGGC
AAAATCCCTTATAAATCAAAAGAATAGACCGAGATAGGGT
[37 nt withheld, positions 531-567]
AAAGAACGTGGACTCCAACGTCAAAGG
[49 nt withheld, positions 595-643]
T
[91 nt withheld, positions 645-735]
G
[48 nt withheld, positions 737-784]
C
