>Addgene plasmid #41087 | pCI-6.22 | addgene partial sequence | sequence record 55602 | EBV_rev
CCGAAGCGGCCGGCCGCCCCGACTCTAGAATTCTTATTGTTCATTTTTGAGAACTCGCACAACGAACGAT
TTGATATATTTTCCCATTTCATCAGGTGCATCTTCTTGCGAAAAATGAAGACCTTTTACTTTGACAAATT
CAGTATTAGGAAACTTCTTGGCACCTTCAACAATAGCATTGGAAAAGAATCCTGGGTCCGATTCAATAAA
CATTTTTGGTAAATCATCACTTGCACGTAGATAAGCATTATAATTCCTAACAATTTGTACAACGTCAGGT
TTACCACCTTTTACTAACGGGATTTCACGAGGCCATGATAATGTTGGACGACGAACTTCACCTTTCTCTT
TGAATGGTTCAAGATATGCTGCAAATTCTTCTGGTTCTAACTTTCTCATGATTTTTGATGGCAACATGGT
TTCCACGAAGAAGTTATTCTCCAAAACCATTTTTTCTCCTTCTTCAGATTTGATCAACGCAATATCTTCT
TCAATATCAGGCCATTCATCCCATGATTCAATCACATCTACTACACTTTCAGCGTGAACTATTGCTTTGA
TCTTATCTTGATGCTCATAGCTATAATGAAATGCCAAACAAGCACCCCAATCATGGCCGACAAAAATGAT
CTTCTTTGGTAAATTAAGAAGTTCAAACCATGCAGTAAGATATTTGTAATGATCAAGTAACCTATAAGAA
CCATTACCAGATTTGCCTGATTTGCCCATACCAATAAGGTCTGGTATAATACACCGCGCTACTGGCTCAA
TATGTGGCACAACATGTCGCCATAAATAAGAAGAGGCCGCG
